Addgene plasmid #16016: pGL3-FLIP1500
Depositing lab: Wafik El-Deiry. Depositing organization: University of Pennsylvania. Publication: Direct repression of FLIP expression by c-myc is a major determinant of TRAIL sensitivity. Ricci MS, Jin Z, Dews M, Yu D, Thomas-Tikhonenko A, Dicker DT, El-Deiry WS. Mol Cell Biol. 2004 Oct . 24(19):8541-55. 10.1128/MCB.24.19.8541-8555.2004 PubMed 15367674.
Backbone
  Vector backbone: pGL3-basic
  Backbone manufacturer: Promega
  Backbone size w/o insert (bp): 4800
  Vector type: Mammalian Expression, Luciferase
Growth in bacteria
  Bacterial resistance: Ampicillin, 100 μg/mL
  Growth temperature: 37°C
  Growth strain: DH5alpha
  Copy number: High Copy
Gene/Insert
  Gene/Insert name: FLIP
  Species: H. sapiens (human)
  Insert size (bp): 1460
  GenBank ID: AB038965
  Entrez Gene: CFLAR (a.k.a. CASH, CASP8AP1, CLARP, Casper, FLAME, FLAME-1, FLAME1, FLIP, I-FLICE, MRIT, c-FLIP, c-FLIPL, c-FLIPR, c-FLIPS, cFLIP)
  Tag / fusion protein: Luciferase (C terminal on backbone)
  Cloning method: Restriction Enzyme
  Sequencing primers: 5′ RVprimer3; 3′ LucNrev
Terms and licenses: Academic/Nonprofit Terms; Industry Terms: Not Available to Industry
Depositor comments: A 1,460-bp sequence containing the promoter region of the FLIP gene was amplified using the BAC clone RP11-536118 (Children’s Hospital Oakland Research Institute, Oakland, Calif.) and inserted into the luciferase-expressing reporter plasmid pGL3-basic (Promega). The sequence corresponds to positions –1179 to +281 relative to the proposed transcriptional start site of CFLAR (FLIP) exon 1 (accession no. AB038965).
How to cite: pGL3-FLIP1500 was a gift from Wafik El-Deiry (Addgene plasmid # 16016 ; http://n2t.net/addgene:16016 ; RRID:Addgene_16016)
