[The description below was written by a language model from this plasmid's Addgene catalogue record.]
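Description:
pGL3-FLIP1500 is a mammalian promoter-reporter plasmid built on pGL3-basic, a promoterless and enhancerless firefly luciferase vector of about 4.8 kb. It is propagated in E. coli as a high-copy plasmid under ampicillin selection. The record provides catalogue fields only and no feature table, so the positions of individual backbone elements are not documented here. As pGL3-basic carries no eukaryotic promoter of its own, luciferase output in transfected cells depends on the regulatory DNA cloned upstream of the reporter gene.

The insert is a 1,460-bp fragment of the human CFLAR gene, which encodes FLIP (c-FLIP), an inhibitor of caspase-8 activation in death receptor signalling. The fragment was amplified from a BAC clone and inserted by restriction cloning. It spans positions –1179 to +281 relative to the proposed transcriptional start site of CFLAR exon 1, so it contains the promoter region plus a short stretch of transcribed sequence. Although the catalogue lists luciferase as a C-terminal "tag", the depositor's description indicates a transcriptional reporter arrangement in which the FLIP promoter drives luciferase, rather than a FLIP protein fusion; no FLIP coding sequence is described as being expressed.

The construct is suited to transient transfection assays that measure FLIP promoter activity and its response to transcription factors or stimuli. The associated publication concerns direct repression of FLIP expression by c-myc as a determinant of TRAIL sensitivity, which suggests the reporter was used to test how c-myc affects transcription from this promoter region.
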