>Addgene plasmid #16016 | pGL3-FLIP1500 | addgene partial sequence | sequence record 22377 | RVprimer3 5'-CTAGCAAAATAGGCTGTCCC-3'
TTTCTCTATCGATAGGTACCGAGCTCGGATCCACTAGTAACGGCCGCCAGTGTGCTGGAATTCGCCCTTG
CTGGTCTCTGACTGGGAGCTGTGGGAAGAGAGAGGTTCTGAGTTGCAGCAGTCTGGAGTGGAGTCTCTTG
CTGAACAAAGGGAGAGGTTTGGTTTAAATACCACAGACTGACTCTCACATTCTGATCCAAGAGTTTTCAT
AGATTTTTTGGAACAGATGTTTCTTCATTTGCTGTTTGCCCTTAGGACCATTTCAAAGGCTTTAAATGGT
TAATGGTTGTTTGTTGTTTTAAATAATTTTCAGTTTCACTAGGGGTGAATCCCGAGCTCTTCATGCCGTC
CTGCTGTTAGTCTCTCTTGGTATTATTCTTCACCTTTCCTGTGAGTTTAAAATTATCTCAAGAAAAGTTA
AAGCTCTTTAAGAATCACAATAAAGTAGTTATTAGGAATAAATAAAAACGTAGAGGGGCGCGGTGGCTCA
CGCCTGTGATCCCAGCACTTTGGGAGGCCGAGGCGGGCAAGGATCACTTGAGGCCAGCAGTTGGAGACCA
GCCTTGCCAACATGGTGAAACCCCATCTCTACTAAAAATACAAAAAAAAAAAAAAATTAGTCGGGCATGG
TGGCTTGCACCTGTGGTCCCCGCTACTTGGGAGGCTGAGGGCTGGATGGTTTGAGAGCGGGAATCCAGGC
TGCAGTGAGCTGTGATGGCGCCACTGCCTTCTAGCCTGGGCGACAGCGCGAGACCCTGTCTC
